>Addgene plasmid #52313 | PDPN-bio-His | depositor full sequence | sequence record 80943 | PDPN-bio-His sequence 7031 bps
GTCGACCTCCATCACGGCCTATAAGAGTGAGGGGGAGTCAGCGGAGTTCTCCTTCCCACTCAACCTTGGA
GAGGAAAGCCTGCAGGGAGAGTTGAGATGGAAGGCAGAGAAGGCTCCTTCTTCCCAGTCCTGGATCACCT
TCTCCCTAAAGAACCAAAAGGTGTCTGTGCAGAAGTCTACTAGCAACCCCAAGTTCCAGCTGTCCGAAAC
GCTCCCACTCACCCTTCAGATACCCCAGGTCTCCCTTCAGTTTGCTGGTTCTGGCAACCTGACCCTGACT
CTGGACAGAGGGATACTGTATCAGGAAGTGAACCTGGTGGTGATGAAAGTGACTCAGCCCGACAGCAACA
CTTTGACCTGTGAGGTGATGGGACCCACCTCACCCAAGATGAGACTGATCTTGAAGCAGGAGAATCAGGA
GGCCAGGGTCTCCAGGCAGGAGAAAGTGATTCAAGTGCAGGCCCCTGAAGCAGGGGTGTGGCAATGTCTA
CTGAGTGAAGGTGAAGAGGTCAAGATGGACTCCAAGATCCAGGTTTTATCCAAAGGGTTGAATTCCGGCA
GCCTGCACCACATCCTGGACGCCCAGAAGATGCTGTGGAACCACAGGGACAGGAACCTGCCTCCTCTGGC
CCCTCTGGGCCCCCACCACCATCACCACCATTGAGTCTAGACACGTGATTAATTAAGGATCCCCCGACCT
CGACCTCTGGCTAATAAAGGAAATTTATTTTCATTGCAATAGTGTGTTGGAATTTTTTGTGTCTCTCACT
CGGAAGGACATATGGGAGGGCAAATCATTTGGTCGAGATCCCTCGGAGATCTCTAGCTAGAGGATCGATC
CCCGCCCCGGACGAACTAAACCTGACTACGACATCTCTGCCCCTTCTTCGCGGGGCAGTGCATGTAATCC
CTTCAGTTGGTTGGTACAACTTGCCAACTGGGCCCTGTTCCACATGTGACACGGGGGGGGACCAAACACA
AAGGGGTTCTCTGACTGTAGTTGACATCCTTATAAATGGATGTGCACATTTGCCAACACTGAGTGGCTTT
CATCCTGGAGCAGACTTTGCAGTCTGTGGACTGCAACACAACATTGCCTTTATGTGTAACTCTTGGCTGA
AGCTCTTACACCAATGCTGGGGGACATGTACCTCCCAGGGGCCCAGGAAGACTACGGGAGGCTACACCAA
CGTCAATCAGAGGGGCCTGTGTAGCTACCGATAAGCGGACCCTCAAGAGGGCATTAGCAATAGTGTTTAT
AAGGCCCCCTTGTTAACCCTAAACGGGTAGCATATGCTTCCCGGGTAGTAGTATATACTATCCAGACTAA
CCCTAATTCAATAGCATATGTTACCCAACGGGAAGCATATGCTATCGAATTAGGGTTAGTAAAAGGGTCC
TAAGGAACAGCGATATCTCCCACCCCATGAGCTGTCACGGTTTTATTTACATGGGGTCAGGATTCCACGA
GGGTAGTGAACCATTTTAGTCACAAGGGCAGTGGCTGAAGATCAAGGAGCGGGCAGTGAACTCTCCTGAA
TCTTCGCCTGCTTCTTCATTCTCCTTCGTTTAGCTAATAGAATAACTGCTGAGTTGTGAACAGTAAGGTG
TATGTGAGGTGCTCGAAAACAAGGTTTCAGGTGACGCCCCCAGAATAAAATTTGGACGGGGGGTTCAGTG
GTGGCATTGTGCTATGACACCAATATAACCCTCACAAACCCCTTGGGCAATAAATACTAGTGTAGGAATG
AAACATTCTGAATATCTTTAACAATAGAAATCCATGGGGTGGGGACAAGCCGTAAAGACTGGATGTCCAT
CTCACACGAATTTATGGCTATGGGCAACACATAATCCTAGTGCAATATGATACTGGGGTTATTAAGATGT
GTCCCAGGCAGGGACCAAGACAGGTGAACCATGTTGTTACACTCTATTTGTAACAAGGGGAAAGAGAGTG
GACGCCGACAGCAGCGGACTCCACTGGTTGTCTCTAACACCCCCGAAAATTAAACGGGGCTCCACGCCAA
TGGGGCCCATAAACAAAGACAAGTGGCCACTCTTTTTTTTGAAATTGTGGAGTGGGGGCACGCGTCAGCC
CCCACACGCCGCCCTGCGGTTTTGGACTGTAAAATAAGGGTGTAATAACTTGGCTGATTGTAACCCCGCT
AACCACTGCGGTCAAACCACTTGCCCACAAAACCACTAATGGCACCCCGGGGAATACCTGCATAAGTAGG
TGGGCGGGCCAAGATAGGGGCGCGATTGCTGCGATCTGGAGGACAAATTACACACACTTGCGCCTGAGCG
CCAAGCACAGGGTTGTTGGTCCTCATATTCACGAGGTCGCTGAGAGCACGGTGGGCTAATGTTGCCATGG
GTAGCATATACTACCCAAATATCTGGATAGCATATGCTATCCTAATCTATATCTGGGTAGCATAGGCTAT
CCTAATCTATATCTGGGTAGCATATGCTATCCTAATCTATATCTGGGTAGTATATGCTATCCTAATTTAT
ATCTGGGTAGCATAGGCTATCCTAATCTATATCTGGGTAGCATATGCTATCCTAATCTATATCTGGGTAG
TATATGCTATCCTAATCTGTATCCGGGTAGCATATGCTATCCTAATAGAGATTAGGGTAGTATATGCTAT
CCTAATTTATATCTGGGTAGCATATACTACCCAAATATCTGGATAGCATATGCTATCCTAATCTATATCT
GGGTAGCATATGCTATCCTAATCTATATCTGGGTAGCATAGGCTATCCTAATCTATATCTGGGTAGCATA
TGCTATCCTAATCTATATCTGGGTAGTATATGCTATCCTAATTTATATCTGGGTAGCATAGGCTATCCTA
ATCTATATCTGGGTAGCATATGCTATCCTAATCTATATCTGGGTAGTATATGCTATCCTAATCTGTATCC
GGGTAGCATATGCTATCCTCATGATAAGCTGTCAAACATGAGAATTTTCTTGAAGACGAAAGGGCCTCGT
GATACGCCTATTTTTATAGGTTAATGTCATGATAATAATGGTTTCTTAGACGTCAGGTGGCACTTTTCGG
GGAAATGTGCGCGGAACCCCTATTTGTTTATTTTTCTAAATACATTCAAATATGTATCCGCTCATGAGAC
AATAACCCTGATAAATGCTTCAATAATATTGAAAAAGGAAGAGTATGAGTATTCAACATTTCCGTGTCGC
CCTTATTCCCTTTTTTGCGGCATTTTGCCTTCCTGTTTTTGCTCACCCAGAAACGCTGGTGAAAGTAAAA
GATGCTGAAGATCAGTTGGGTGCACGAGTGGGTTACATCGAACTGGATCTCAACAGCGGTAAGATCCTTG
AGAGTTTTCGCCCCGAAGAACGTTTTCCAATGATGAGCACTTTTAAAGTTCTGCTATGTGGCGCGGTATT
ATCCCGTGTTGACGCCGGGCAAGAGCAACTCGGTCGCCGCATACACTATTCTCAGAATGACTTGGTTGAG
TACTCACCAGTCACAGAAAAGCATCTTACGGATGGCATGACAGTAAGAGAATTATGCAGTGCTGCCATAA
CCATGAGTGATAACACTGCGGCCAACTTACTTCTGACAACGATCGGAGGACCGAAGGAGCTAACCGCTTT
TTTGCACAACATGGGGGATCATGTAACTCGCCTTGATCGTTGGGAACCGGAGCTGAATGAAGCCATACCA
AACGACGAGCGTGACACCACGATGCCTGCAGCAATGGCAACAACGTTGCGCAAACTATTAACTGGCGAAC
TACTTACTCTAGCTTCCCGGCAACAATTAATAGACTGGATGGAGGCGGATAAAGTTGCAGGACCACTTCT
GCGCTCGGCCCTTCCGGCTGGCTGGTTTATTGCTGATAAATCTGGAGCCGGTGAGCGTGGGTCTCGCGGT
ATCATTGCAGCACTGGGGCCAGATGGTAAGCCCTCCCGTATCGTAGTTATCTACACGACGGGGAGTCAGG
CAACTATGGATGAACGAAATAGACAGATCGCTGAGATAGGTGCCTCACTGATTAAGCATTGGTAACTGTC
AGACCAAGTTTACTCATATATACTTTAGATTGATTTAAAACTTCATTTTTAATTTAAAAGGATCTAGGTG
AAGATCCTTTTTGATAATCTCATGACCAAAATCCCTTAACGTGAGTTTTCGTTCCACTGAGCGTCAGACC
CCGTAGAAAAGATCAAAGGATCTTCTTGAGATCCTTTTTTTCTGCGCGTAATCTGCTGCTTGCAAACAAA
AAAACCACCGCTACCAGCGGTGGTTTGTTTGCCGGATCAAGAGCTACCAACTCTTTTTCCGAAGGTAACT
GGCTTCAGCAGAGCGCAGATACCAAATACTGTTCTTCTAGTGTAGCCGTAGTTAGGCCACCACTTCAAGA
ACTCTGTAGCACCGCCTACATACCTCGCTCTGCTAATCCTGTTACCAGTGGCTGCTGCCAGTGGCGATAA
GTCGTGTCTTACCGGGTTGGACTCAAGACGATAGTTACCGGATAAGGCGCAGCGGTCGGGCTGAACGGGG
GGTTCGTGCACACAGCCCAGCTTGGAGCGAACGACCTACACCGAACTGAGATACCTACAGCGTGAGCTAT
GAGAAAGCGCCACGCTTCCCGAAGGGAGAAAGGCGGACAGGTATCCGGTAAGCGGCAGGGTCGGAACAGG
AGAGCGCACGAGGGAGCTTCCAGGGGGAAACGCCTGGTATCTTTATAGTCCTGTCGGGTTTCGCCACCTC
TGACTTGAGCGTCGATTTTTGTGATGCTCGTCAGGGGGGCGGAGCCTATGGAAAAACGCCAGCAACGCGG
CCTTTTTACGGTTCCTGGCCTTTTGCTGGCCTTTTGCTCACATGTTCTTTCCTGCGTTATCCCCTGATTC
TGTGGATAACCGTATTACCGCCTTTGAGTGAGCTGATACCGCTCGCCGCAGCCGAACGACCGAGCGCAGC
GAGTCAGTGAGCGAGGAAGCGGAAGAGCGCCCAATACGCAAACCGCCTCTCCCCGCGCGTTGGCCGATTC
ATTAATGCAGCTGGCACGACAGGTTTCCCGACTGGAAAGCGGGCAGTGAGCGCAACGCAATTAATGTGAG
TTAGCTCACTCATTAGGCACCCCAGGCTTTACACTTTATGCTTCCGGCTCGTATGTTGTGTGGAATTGTG
AGCGGATAACAATTTCACACAGGAAACAGCTATGACCATGATTACGCCAAGCTCTAGCTAGAGGTCGACC
AATTCTCATGTTTGACAGCTTATCATCGCAGATCCGGGCAACGTTGTTGCCATTGCTGCAGGCGCAGAAC
TGGTAGGTATGGAAGATCTATACATTGAATCAATATTGGCAATTAGCCATATTAGTCATTGGTTATATAG
CATAAATCAATATTGGCTATTGGCCATTGCATACGTTGTATCTATATCATAATATGTACATTTATATTGG
CTCATGTCCAATATGACCGCCATGTTGACATTGATTATTGACTAGTTATTAATAGTAATCAATTACGGGG
TCATTAGTTCATAGCCCATATATGGAGTTCCGCGTTACATAACTTACGGTAAATGGCCCGCCTGGCTGAC
CGCCCAACGACCCCCGCCCATTGACGTCAATAATGACGTATGTTCCCATAGTAACGCCAATAGGGACTTT
CCATTGACGTCAATGGGTGGAGTATTTACGGTAAACTGCCCACTTGGCAGTACATCAAGTGTATCATATG
CCAAGTCCGCCCCCTATTGACGTCAATGACGGTAAATGGCCCGCCTGGCATTATGCCCAGTACATGACCT
TACGGGACTTTCCTACTTGGCAGTACATCTACGTATTAGTCATCGCTATTACCATGGTGATGCGGTTTTG
GCAGTACACCAATGGGCGTGGATAGCGGTTTGACTCACGGGGATTTCCAAGTCTCCACCCCATTGACGTC
AATGGGAGTTTGTTTTGGCACCAAAATCAACGGGACTTTCCAAAATGTCGTAATAACCCCGCCCCGTTGA
CGCAAATGGGCGGTAGGCGTGTACGGTGGGAGGTCTATATAAGCAGAGCTCGTTTAGTGAACCGTCAGAT
CCTCACTCTCTTCCGCATCGCTGTCTGCGAGGGCCAGCTGTTGGGCTCGCGGTTGAGGACAAACTCTTCG
CGGTCTTTCCAGTACTCTTGGATCGGAAACCCGTCGGCCTCCGAACGGTACTCCGCCACCGAGGGACCTG
AGCGAGTCCGCATCGACCGGATCGGAAAACCTCTCGAGAAAGGCGTCTAACCAGTCACAGTCGCAAGGTA
GGCTGAGCACCGTGGCGGGCGGCAGCGGGTGGCGGTCGGGGTTGTTTCTGGCGGAGGTGCTGCTGATGAT
GTAATTAAAGTAGGCGGTCTTGAGACGGCGGATGGTCGAGGTGAGGTGTGGCAGGCTTGAGATCCAGCTG
TTGGGGTGAGTACTCCCTCTCAAAAGCGGGCATTACTTCTGCGCTAAGATTGTCAGTTTCCAAAAACGAG
GAGGATTTGATATTCACCTGGCCCGATCTGGCCATACACTTGAGTGACAATGACATCCACTTTGCCTTTC
TCTCCACAGGTGTCCACTCCCAGGTCCAAGTTTAAACTGCGGCCGCCACCATGGTCAAAGTGTCCGCCCT
GCTGTTTGTGCTGGGCAGCGCCTCTCTGTGGGTGCTGGCCGAGGGCGCTAGCACAGGCCAGCCCGAGGAC
GATACCGAGACAACCGGCCTGGAAGGCGGAGTGGCCATGCCTGGCGCCGAGGATGATGTGGTCACCCCCG
GCACCAGCGAGGACAGATACAAGAGCGGCCTGACCACCCTGGTCGCCACCTCCGTGAACAGCGTGACCGG
CATCCGGATCGAGGATCTGCCCACCTCCGAGAGCACAGTGCACGCCCAGGAACAGAGCCCTAGCGCCACC
GCCAGCAACGTGGCCACAAGCCACAGCACCGAGAAGGTGGACGGCGACACCCAGACCACCGTGGAGAAGG
ACGGCCTGAGCACCGTGACACTCGGCGCGCC
Features (pLannotate 1.2.2; 19 found; start..end, strand, type, name):
    713..768     +  polyA_signal   β-globin poly(A) signal: rabbit β-globin polyadenylation signal (Gil and Proudfoot, 1987)
   1282..2963    -  rep_origin     oriP (fragment): Epstein-Barr virus oriP replication origin (Yates et al., 2000)
   3090..3194    +  promoter       AmpR promoter: bla
   3195..4055    +  CDS            AmpR: β-lactamase; bla; confers resistance to ampicillin, carbenicillin, and related antibiotics
   4226..4814    +  rep_origin     ori: high-copy-number ColE1/pMB1/pBR322/pUC origin of replication
   4997..5089    +  CDS            lacI (fragment): lac repressor; lacI; The lac repressor binds to the lac operator to inhibit transcription in E. coli. This inhibition can be relieved by adding lactose or isopropyl-β-D-thiogalactopyranoside (IPTG).
   5102..5123    +  protein_bind   CAP binding site: CAP binding activates transcription in the presence of cAMP. E. coli catabolite activator protein
   5138..5168    +  promoter       lac promoter: promoter for the E. coli lac operon
   5176..5192    +  protein_bind   lac operator: The lac repressor binds to the lac operator to inhibit transcription in E. coli. This inhibition can be relieved by adding lactose or isopropyl-β-D-thiogalactopyranoside (IPTG). lac repressor encoded by lacI
   5262..5278    +  promoter       tet promoter (fragment): E. coli promoter for tetracycline efflux protein gene
   5288..5313    -  CDS            bla(M) (fragment): β-lactamase lacking the signal sequence; bla(M); allows cytosolic expression of β-lactamase
   5487..5866    +  enhancer       CMV enhancer: human cytomegalovirus immediate early enhancer
   5868..6067    +  promoter       CMV promoter: human cytomegalovirus (CMV) immediate early promoter
   6135..6173    +  misc_feature   Ad SA (fragment): adenovirus major late transcript splice acceptor (Friedrich and Soriano, 1991)
   6206..6415    -  CDS            PTP (fragment): TERM_ADE02 - Experimental evidence at protein level: Swiss-Prot protein existence level 1. Protein covalently bound to the viral DNA that acts as a primer for viral genomic replication by DNA strand displacement. Assembles on the viral origin of replication in an initiation complex with viral polymerase, DBP, host NFIA and host POU2F1/OCT1. During initiation, the polymerase covalently couples the first dCTP with Ser- 580 of pTP. The terminal protein stimulates the template activity over 20 fold compared to protein-free templates. Neo-synthesized viral genomes are linked to two preterminal prot
   6446..6535    +  intron         chimeric intron (fragment): chimera between introns from adenovirus and immunoglobulin heavy chain genes
   6554..6600    +  CDS            IgH signal sequence (fragment): signal sequence from the mouse immunoglobulin heavy chain variable region
   6631..7023    +  CDS            PDPN (fragment): PDPN_HUMAN - Also known as GP36 From Homo sapiens (Human).
   7021..553     +  CDS            Cd4 (fragment) (across the origin): CD4_RAT - Experimental evidence at protein level: Swiss-Prot protein existence level 1. Integral membrane glycoprotein that plays an essential role in the immune response and serves multiple functions in responses against both external and internal offenses. In T-cells, functions primarily as a coreceptor for MHC class II molecule:peptide complex. The antigens presented by class II peptides are derived from extracellular proteins while class I peptides are derived from cytosolic proteins. Interacts simultaneously with the T-cell receptor (TCR) and the MHC class II presented by antigen presenti
