[The description below was written by a language model from this plasmid's Addgene catalogue record and pLannotate feature annotations shown in this document.]
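Description:
PDPN-bio-His is a 7,031 bp mammalian expression plasmid built on the pTT3 backbone and designed to produce the extracellular region of human podoplanin (PDPN) as a soluble, secreted recombinant protein. It is maintained in E. coli as a high-copy plasmid through a ColE1/pUC-type origin with ampicillin selection (AmpR/β-lactamase). A fragment of the Epstein-Barr virus oriP is also annotated. This element supports episomal maintenance in cells expressing EBNA1, and is typically exploited to boost yield in transient transfection.

Expression is driven by the CMV immediate-early enhancer and promoter. Downstream of these lie adenovirus-derived leader and splice sequences and a chimeric intron fragment, which generally improve transcript processing. The short adenoviral "PTP" hit on the reverse strand probably reflects this leader region rather than a functional coding sequence. The chemically synthesised PDPN ectodomain insert of about 413 bp sits between retained NotI and AscI sites. It is fused in frame at its C-terminus to backbone-encoded rat CD4 domains 3 and 4, then an enzymatic biotinylation sequence, a linker and a His tag, and the transcript ends at a rabbit β-globin polyadenylation signal. The biotinylation and His sequences are listed in the catalogue fields but are not separately annotated in the feature table. A fragment matching a mouse IgH signal sequence is annotated just upstream of the insert, but the record does not say whether it contributes to secretion. Remnant lac regulatory elements and small tet and bla fragments appear to be backbone carry-over.

The CD4 d3+4 spacer, biotinylatable peptide and His tag allow purification and oriented capture of the ectodomain, for instance on streptavidin surfaces. This fits the associated work using a human platelet receptor protein microarray to screen for extracellular receptor–ligand interactions.
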