Addgene plasmid #52313: PDPN-bio-His
Purpose: Expresses full-length Podoplanin precursor ectodomain in mammalian cells. C-terminal rat Cd4d3+4 tag, biotinylation sequence and His tag.
Depositing lab: Gavin Wright. Depositing organization: Wellcome Sanger Institute. Publication: A human platelet receptor protein microarray identifies FcepsilonR1alpha as an activating PEAR1 ligand. Sun Y, Vandenbriele C, Kauskot A, Verhamme P, Hoylaerts MF, Wright GJ. Mol Cell Proteomics. 2015 Feb 23. pii: mcp.M114.046946. 10.1074/mcp.M114.046946 PubMed 25713122.
Backbone
  Vector backbone: pTT3
  Backbone manufacturer: Yves Durocher, NRC
  Backbone size w/o insert (bp): 6618
  Total vector size (bp): 7031
  Modifications to backbone: Rat CD4 d3+4, enzymatic biotinylation sequence, linker and His tag (CD4d3+4-BioLHis).
  Vector type: Mammalian Expression
Growth in bacteria
  Bacterial resistance: Ampicillin, 100 μg/mL
  Growth temperature: 37°C
  Growth strain: Top10
  Copy number: High Copy
Gene/Insert
  Gene/Insert name: PDPN (alt name: Podoplanin precursor)
  Species: H. sapiens (human)
  Insert size (bp): 413
  Entrez Gene: PDPN (a.k.a. AGGRUS, D2-40, GP36, GP40, Gp38, HT1A-1, OTS8, PA2.26, T1A, T1A-2, T1A2, TI1A)
  Promoter: CMV
  Tag / fusion protein: rat CD4 d3+4 (C terminal on backbone); enzymatic biotinylation sequence (C terminal on backbone); His tag (C terminal on backbone)
  Cloning method: Restriction Enzyme; 5′ cloning site NotI (not destroyed); 3′ cloning site AscI (not destroyed)
  Sequencing primers: 5′ CMV-fwd
Resource information
  A portion of this plasmid was derived from a plasmid made by: Insert was chemically synthesised.
Terms and licenses: Academic/Nonprofit Terms; Industry Terms: Not Available to Industry
Depositor comments: Article ref 173
How to cite: PDPN-bio-His was a gift from Gavin Wright (Addgene plasmid # 52313 ; http://n2t.net/addgene:52313 ; RRID:Addgene_52313)
