>Addgene plasmid #52313 | PDPN-bio-His | addgene partial sequence | sequence record 94647 | pMT2-F 5'-TTGCCTTTCTCTCCACAGGT-3'
ACTGCGGCCGCCACCATGGTCAAAGTGTCCGCCCTGCTGTTTGTGCTGGGCAGCGCCTCTCTGTGGGTGC
TGGCCGAGGGCGCTAGCACAGGCCAGCCCGAGGACGATACCGAGACAACCGGCCTGGAAGGCGGAGTGGC
CATGCCTGGCGCCGAGGATGATGTGGTCACCCCCGGCACCAGCGAGGACAGATACAAGAGCGGCCTGACC
ACCCTGGTCGCCACCTCCGTGAACAGCGTGACCGGCATCCGGATCGAGGATCTGCCCACCTCCGAGAGCA
CAGTGCACGCCCAGGAACAGAGCCCTAGCGCCACCGCCAGCAACGTGGCCACAAGCCACAGCACCGAGAA
GGTGGACGGCGACACCCAGACCACCGTGGAGAAGGACGGCCTGAGCACCGTGACACTCGGCGCGCCGTCG
ACCTCCATCACGGCCTATAAGAGTGAGGGGGAGTCAGCGGAGTTCTCCTTCCCACTCAACCTTGGAGAGG
AAAGCCTGCAGGGAGAGTTGAGATGGAAGGCAGAGAAGGCTCCTTCTTCCCAGTCCTGGATCACCTTCTC
CCTAAAGAACCAAAAGGTGTCTGTGCAGAAGTCTACTAGCAACCCCAAGTTCCAGCTGTCCGAAACGCTC
CCACTCACCCTTCAGATACCCCAGGTCTCCCTTCAGTTTGCTGGTTCTGGCAACCTGACCCTGACTCTGG
ACAGAGGGATACTGTATCAGGAAGTGAACCTGGTGGTGATGAAAGTGACTCAGCCCGACAGCAACACTTT
GACCTGTGAGGTGATGGGACCCACCTCACCCAAGATGAGACTGATCTTGAAGCAGGAGAATCAGGAGGCC
AGGGTCTCCAGGCAGGAGAAAGTGATTCAAGTGCAGGCC
