>Addgene plasmid #52313 | PDPN-bio-His | addgene partial sequence | sequence record 94848 | rb_glob_PA_term-R 5'-CCCATATGTCCTTCCGAGTG-3'
AATAAATTTCCTTTATTAGCCAGAGGTCGAGGTCGGGGGATCCTTAATTAATCACGTGTCTAGACTCAAT
GGTGGTGATGGTGGTGGGGGCCCAGAGGGGCCAGAGGAGGCAGGTTCCTGTCCCTGTGGTTCCACAGCAT
CTTCTGGGCGTCCAGGATGTGGTGCAGGCTGCCGGAATTCAACCCTTTGGATAAAACCTGGATCTTGGAG
TCCATCTTGACCTCTTCACCTTCACTCAGTAGACATTGCCACACCCCTGCTTCAGGGGCCTGCACTTGAA
TCACTTTCTCCTGCCTGGAGACCCTGGCCTCCTGATTCTCCTGCTTCAAGATCAGTCTCATCTTGGGTGA
GGTGGGTCCCATCACCTCACAGGTCAAAGTGTTGCTGTCGGGCTGAGTCACTTTCATCACCACCAGGTTC
ACTTCCTGATACAGTATCCCTCTGTCCAGAGTCAGGGTCAGGTTGCCAGAACCAGCAAACTGAAGGGAGA
CCTGGGGTATCTGAAGGGTGAGTGGGAGCGTTTCGGACAGCTGGAACTTGGGGTTGCTAGTAGACTTCTG
CACAGACACCTTTTGGTTCTTTAGGGAGAAGGTGATCCAGGACTGGGAAGAAGGAGCCTTCTCTGCCTTC
CATCTCAACTCTCCCTGCAGGCTTTCCTCTCCAAGGTTGAGTGGGAAGGAGAACTCCGCTGACTCCCCCT
CACTCTTATAGGCCGTGATGGAGGTCGACGGCGCGCCGAGTGTCACGGTGCTCAGGCCGTCCTTCTCCAC
GGTGGTCTGGGTGTCGCCGTCCACCTTCTCGGTGCTGTGGCTTGTGGCCACGTTGCTGGCGGTGGCGCTA
GGGCTCTGTT
